Addgene plasmid #196848: pBactin-EB3-mNeonGreen
Purpose: labelling of microtubule plus ends
Depositing lab: Frank Bradke. Depositing organization: Deutsches Zentrum fuer Neurodegenerative Erkrankungen (DZNE). Publication: Centrosomal microtubule nucleation regulates radial migration of projection neurons independently of polarization in the developing brain. Vinopal S, Dupraz S, Alfadil E, Pietralla T, Bendre S, Stiess M, Falk S, Camargo Ortega G, Maghelli N, Tolic IM, Smejkal J, Gotz M, Bradke F. Neuron. 2023 Apr 19;111(8):1241-1263.e16. doi: 10.1016/j.neuron.2023.01.020. Epub 2023 Feb 15. PubMed 36796357.
Backbone
  Vector backbone: pBeta-actin
  Backbone size w/o insert (bp): 6038
  Vector type: Mammalian Expression
Growth in bacteria
  Bacterial resistance: Ampicillin, 100 μg/mL
  Growth temperature: 37°C
  Growth strain: DH5alpha
  Copy number: High Copy
Gene/Insert
  Gene/Insert name: EB3-NeonGreen
  Species: H. sapiens (human)
  Insert size (bp): 1639
  Mutation: None (wt)
  Entrez Gene: MAPRE3 (a.k.a. EB3, EBF3, EBF3-S, RP3)
  Promoter: Chicken bactin (plus Chicken bactin intron)
  Cloning method: Restriction Enzyme; 5′ cloning site NheI (not destroyed); 3′ cloning site NotI (not destroyed)
  Sequencing primers: 5′ pCAG forward (5'-GCAACGTGCTGGTTATTGTG-3'); 3′ SV40pA-R (5'-GAAATTTGTGATGCTATTGC-3')
Resource information
  A portion of this plasmid was derived from a plasmid made by: pBeta-actin [Kapitein et al. , 2010]
Terms and licenses: Academic/Nonprofit Terms; Industry Terms: Not Available to Industry
How to cite: pBactin-EB3-mNeonGreen was a gift from Frank Bradke (Addgene plasmid # 196848 ; http://n2t.net/addgene:196848 ; RRID:Addgene_196848)
