[The description below was written by a language model from this plasmid's Addgene catalogue record and pLannotate feature annotations shown in this document.]
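Description:
pBactin-EB3-mNeonGreen is a mammalian expression plasmid built on the pBeta-actin backbone and designed to label the growing plus ends of microtubules in live cells. It is maintained in E. coli as a high-copy plasmid through a ColE1/pUC-type origin and selected with ampicillin via the β-lactamase gene and its native promoter. The annotated sequence (about 7.7 kb) also contains leftover cloning-vector remnants: a lac promoter/operator with CAP site, and fragments of lacI, lacZα, rop and the pBR322 bom region. These have no evident role in the mammalian expression unit. No mammalian selection marker is annotated, so the plasmid appears suited mainly to transient expression.

The expression cassette is driven by the chicken β-actin promoter, which spans the sequence origin. It is followed by an intron that the catalogue describes as the chicken β-actin intron and that the feature table annotates as a chicken β-actin/rabbit β-globin chimeric intron, an element that generally improves transcript processing and expression. Downstream, the wild-type human MAPRE3 (EB3) coding sequence, cloned between NheI and NotI sites, is immediately followed by mNeonGreen, a bright, rapidly maturing monomeric green/yellow fluorescent protein. This arrangement indicates a C-terminal fusion joined by a short linker. Transcription ends at an SV40 polyadenylation signal, preceded by a small SV40 large T antigen fragment that is probably carried along with that region.

EB3 is a plus-end tracking protein that binds growing microtubule tips, so the fusion reports microtubule growth and orientation in live imaging. The associated work concerned centrosomal microtubule nucleation and neuronal migration in the developing brain.
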