Features (pLannotate 1.2.2; 17 found; start..end, strand, type, name):
    237..1206    +  intron         chimeric intron: chimera between introns from chicken β-actin and rabbit β-globin
   1247..1300    +  misc_feature   MCS (fragment): multiple cloning site
   1308..2150    +  CDS            MAPRE3: MARE3_HUMAN - Experimental evidence at protein level: Swiss-Prot protein existence level 1. Plus-end tracking protein (+TIP) that binds to the plus-end of microtubules and regulates the dynamics of the microtubule cytoskeleton. Promotes microtubule growth. May be involved in spindle function by stabilizing microtubules and anchoring them at centrosomes. Also acts as a regulator of minus-end microtubule organization: interacts with the complex formed by AKAP9 and PDE4DIP, leading to recruit CAMSAP2 to the Golgi apparatus, thereby tethering non- centrosomal minus-end microtubules to the Golgi, a
   2166..2873    +  CDS            mNeonGreen: mNeonGreen is a basic (constitutively fluorescent) green/yellow fluorescent protein published in 2013, derived from Branchiostoma lanceolatum. It is reported to be a very rapidly-maturing monomer with moderate acid sensitivity.
   2967..3052    +  CDS            large T antigen (fragment): large T antigen from SV40 (simian virus 40)
   3075..3209    +  polyA_signal   SV40 poly(A) signal: SV40 polyadenylation signal
   3247..3263    -  protein_bind   lac operator: The lac repressor binds to the lac operator to inhibit transcription in E. coli. This inhibition can be relieved by adding lactose or isopropyl-β-D-thiogalactopyranoside (IPTG). lac repressor encoded by lacI
   3271..3301    -  promoter       lac promoter: promoter for the E. coli lac operon
   3316..3337    -  protein_bind   CAP binding site: CAP binding activates transcription in the presence of cAMP. E. coli catabolite activator protein
   3350..3442    -  CDS            lacI (fragment): lac repressor; lacI; The lac repressor binds to the lac operator to inhibit transcription in E. coli. This inhibition can be relieved by adding lactose or isopropyl-β-D-thiogalactopyranoside (IPTG).
   3625..4213    -  rep_origin     ori: high-copy-number ColE1/pMB1/pBR322/pUC origin of replication
   4384..5244    -  CDS            AmpR: β-lactamase; bla; confers resistance to ampicillin, carbenicillin, and related antibiotics
   5245..5349    -  promoter       AmpR promoter: bla
   5444..5479    +  CDS            rop (fragment): Rop protein, which maintains plasmids at low copy number; rop
   5581..5680    +  misc_feature   bom (fragment): basis of mobility region from pBR322
   5686..5840    -  CDS            lacZα (fragment): LacZα fragment of β-galactosidase; lacZ fragment
   7640..236     +  promoter       chicken β-actin promoter (across the origin): No description available
>Addgene plasmid #196848 | pBactin-EB3-mNeonGreen | addgene full sequence | sequence record 391790 | Addgene NGS Result
CCCCCCCTCCCCACCCCCAATTTTGTATTTATTTATTTTTTAATTATTTTGTGCAGCGATGGGGGCGGGG
GGGGGGGGGGCGCGCGCCAGGCGGGGCGGGGCGGGGCGAGGGGCGGGGCGGGGCGAGGCGGAGAGGTGCG
GCGGCAGCCAATCAGAGCGGCGCGCTCCGAAAGTTTCCTTTTATGGCGAGGCGGCGGCGGCGGCGGCCCT
ATAAAAAGCGAAGCGCGCGGCGGGCGGGAGTCGCTGCGCGCTGCCTTCGCCCCGTGCCCCGCTCCGCCGC
CGCCTCGCGCCGCCCGCCCCGGCTCTGACTGACCGCGTTACTCCCACAGGTGAGCGGGCGGGACGGCCCT
TCTCCTCCGGGCTGTAATTAGCGCTTGGTTTAATGACGGCTCGTTTCTTTTCTGTGGCTGCGTGAAAGCC
TTAAAGGGCTCCGGGAGGGCCCTTTGTGCGGGGGGGAGCGGCTCGGGGGGTGCGTGCGTGTGTGTGTGCG
TGGGGAGCGCCGCGTGCGGCTCCGCGCTGCCCGGCGGCTGTGAGCGCTGCGGGCGCGGCGCGGGGCTTTG
TGCGCTCCGCAGTGTGCGCGAGGGGAGCGCGGCCGGGGGCGGTGCCCCGCGGTGCGGGGGGGGCTGCGAG
GGGAACAAAGGCTGCGTGCGGGGTGTGTGCGKGGGGGGGKGAGCAGGGGGTGTGGGCGCGGCGGTCGGGC
TGTAACCCCCCCCTGCACCCCCCTCCCCGAGTTGCTGAGCACGGCCCGGCTTCGGGTGCGGGGCTCCGTG
CGGGGCGTGGCGCGGGGCTCGCCGTGCCGGGCGGGGGGTGGCGGCAGGTGGGGGTGCCGGGCGGGGCGGG
GCCGCCTCGGGCCGGGGAGGGCTCGGGGGAGGGGCGCGGCGGCCCCCGGAGCGCCGGCGGCTGTCGAGGC
GCGGCGAGCCGCAGCCATTGCCTTTTATGGTAATCGTGCGAGAGGGCGCAGGGACTTCCTTTGTCCCAAA
TCTGTGCGGAGCCGAAATCTGGGAGGCGCCGCCGCACCCCCTCTAGCGGGCGCGGGGCGAAGCGGTGCGG
CGCCGGCAGGAAGGAAATGGGCGGGGAGGGCCTTCGTGCGTCGCCGCGCCGCCGTCCCCTTCTCCATCTC
CAGCCTCGGGGCTGTCCGCAGGGGGACGGCTGCCTTCGGGGGGGACGGGGCAGGGCGGGGTTCGGCTTCT
GGCGTGTGACCGGCGGGGTTTATATCTTCCCTTCTCTGTTCCTCCGCAGCCCCCAAGCTAGCGCTACCGG
ACTCAGATCTCGAGCTCAAGCTTCGAATTCTGCAGTCGACTGCCACCATGGCCGTCAATGTGTACTCCAC
ATCTGTGACCAGTGAAAATCTGAGTCGCCATGATATGCTTGCATGGGTCAACGACTCCCTGCACCTCAAC
TATACCAAGATAGAACAGCTTTGTTCAGGGGCAGCCTACTGCCAGTTCATGGACATGCTCTTCCCCGGCT
GTGTGCACTTGAGGAAAGTGAAGTTCCAGGCCAAACTAGAGCATGAATACATCCACAACTTCAAGGTGCT
GCAAGCAGCTTTCAAGAAGATGGGTGTTGACAAAATCATTCCTGTAGAGAAATTAGTGAAAGGAAAATTC
CAAGATAATTTTGAGTTTATTCAGTGGTTTAAGAAATTCTTTGACGCAAACTATGATGGAAAGGATTACA
ACCCTCTGCTGGCGCGGCAGGGCCAGGACGTAGCGCCACCTCCTAACCCAGGTGATCAGATCTTCAACAA
ATCCAAGAAACTCATTGGCACAGCAGTTCCACAGAGGACGTCCCCCACAGGCCCAAAAAACATGCAGACC
TCTGGCCGGCTGAGCAATGTGGCCCCCCCCTGCATTCTCCGGAAGAATCCTCCATCAGCCCGAAATGGCG
GCCATGAGACTGATGCCCAAATTCTTGAACTCAACCAACAGCTGGTGGACTTGAAGCTGACAGTGGATGG
GCTGGAGAAGGAACGTGACTTCTACTTCAGCAAACTTCGTGACATCGAGCTCATCTGCCAGGAGCATGAA
AGTGAAAACAGCCCTGTTATCTCAGGCATCATTGGCATCCTCTATGCCACAGAGGAAGGATTCGCACCCC
CTGAGGACGATGAGATTGAAGAGCATCAACAAGAAGACCAGGACGAGTACCTGGATCCCGCCACCATGGT
GAGCAAGGGCGAGGAGGATAACATGGCCTCTCTCCCAGCGACACATGAGTTACACATCTTTGGCTCCATC
AACGGTGTGGACTTTGACATGGTGGGTCAGGGCACCGGCAATCCAAATGATGGTTATGAGGAGTTAAACC
TGAAGTCCACCAAGGGTGACCTCCAGTTCTCCCCCTGGATTCTGGTCCCTCATATCGGGTATGGCTTCCA
TCAGTACCTGCCCTACCCTGACGGGATGTCGCCTTTCCAGGCCGCCATGGTAGATGGCTCCGGCTACCAA
GTCCATCGCACAATGCAGTTTGAAGATGGTGCCTCCCTTACTGTTAACTACCGCTACACCTACGAGGGAA
GCCACATCAAAGGAGAGGCCCAGGTGAAGGGGACTGGTTTCCCTGCTGACGGTCCTGTGATGACCAACTC
GCTGACCGCTGCGGACTGGTGCAGGTCGAAGAAGACTTACCCCAACGACAAAACCATCATCAGTACCTTT
AAGTGGAGTTACACCACTGGAAATGGCAAGCGCTACCGGAGCACTGCGCGGACCACCTACACCTTTGCCA
AGCCAATGGCGGCTAACTATCTGAAGAACCAGCCGATGTACGTGTTCCGTAAGACGGAGCTCAAGCACTC
CAAGACCGAGCTCAACTTCAAGGAGTGGCAAAAGGCCTTTACCGATGTGATGGGCATGGACGAGCTGTAC
AAGTAATAGGCGGCCGCCATATGCATCCTAGGCCTATTAATATTCCGGAGTATACGTAGCCGGCTAACGT
TAACAACCGGTACCTCTAGATAAGTAATGATCATAATCAGCCATATCACATCTGTAGAGGTTTTACTTGC
TTTAAAAAACCTCCCACACCTCCCCCTGAACCTGAAACATAAAATGAATGCAATTGTTGTTGTTAACTTG
TTTATTGCAGCTTATAATGGTTACAAATAAAGCAATAGCATCACAAATTTCACAAATAAAGCATTTTTTT
CACTGCATTCTAGTTGTGGTTTGTCCAAACTCATCAATGTATCTTATCATGTCTGGATCAATTCGTAATC
ATGTCATAGCTGTTTCCTGTGTGAAATTGTTATCCGCTCACAATTCCACACAACATACGAGCCGGAAGCA
TAAAGTGTAAAGCCTGGGGTGCCTAATGAGTGAGCTAACTCACATTAATTGCGTTGCGCTCACTGCCCGC
TTTCCAGTCGGGAAACCTGTCGTGCCAGCTGCATTAATGAATCGGCCAACGCGCGGGGAGAGGCGGTTTG
CGTATTGGGCGCTCTTCCGCTTCCTCGCTCACTGACTCGCTGCGCTCGGTCGTTCGGCTGCGGCGAGCGG
TATCAGCTCACTCAAAGGCGGTAATACGGTTATCCACAGAATCAGGGGATAACGCAGGAAAGAACATGTG
AGCAAAAGGCCAGCAAAAGGCCAGGAACCGTAAAAAGGCCGCGTTGCTGGCGTTTTTCCATAGGCTCCGC
CCCCCTGACGAGCATCACAAAAATCGACGCTCAAGTCAGAGGTGGCGAAACCCGACAGGACTATAAAGAT
ACCAGGCGTTTCCCCCTGGAAGCTCCCTCGTGCGCTCTCCTGTTCCGACCCTGCCGCTTACCGGATACCT
GTCCGCCTTTCTCCCTTCGGGAAGCGTGGCGCTTTCTCATAGCTCACGCTGTAGGTATCTCAGTTCGGTG
TAGGTCGTTCGCTCCAAGCTGGGCTGTGTGCACGAACCCCCCGTTCAGCCCGACCGCTGCGCCTTATCCG
GTAACTATCGTCTTGAGTCCAACCCGGTAAGACACGACTTATCGCCACTGGCAGCAGCCACTGGTAACAG
GATTAGCAGAGCGAGGTATGTAGGCGGTGCTACAGAGTTCTTGAAGTGGTGGCCTAACTACGGCTACACT
AGAAGAACAGTATTTGGTATCTGCGCTCTGCTGAAGCCAGTTACCTTCGGAAAAAGAGTTGGTAGCTCTT
GATCCGGCAAACAAACCACCGCTGGTAGCGGTGGTTTTTTTGTTTGCAAGCAGCAGATTACGCGCAGAAA
AAAAGGATCTCAAGAAGATCCTTTGATCTTTTCTACGGGGTCTGACGCTCAGTGGAACGAAAACTCACGT
TAAGGGATTTTGGTCATGAGATTATCAAAAAGGATCTTCACCTAGATCCTTTTAAATTAAAAATGAAGTT
TTAAATCAATCTAAAGTATATATGAGTAAACTTGGTCTGACAGTTACCAATGCTTAATCAGTGAGGCACC
TATCTCAGCGATCTGTCTATTTCGTTCATCCATAGTTGCCTGACTCCCCGTCGTGTAGATAACTACGATA
CGGGAGGGCTTACCATCTGGCCCCAGTGCTGCAATGATACCGCGAGACCCACGCTCACCGGCTCCAGATT
TATCAGCAATAAACCAGCCAGCCGGAAGGGCCGAGCGCAGAAGTGGTCCTGCAACTTTATCCGCCTCCAT
CCAGTCTATTAATTGTTGCCGGGAAGCTAGAGTAAGTAGTTCGCCAGTTAATAGTTTGCGCAACGTTGTT
GCCATTGCTACAGGCATCGTGGTGTCACGCTCGTCGTTTGGTATGGCTTCATTCAGCTCCGGTTCCCAAC
GATCAAGGCGAGTTACATGATCCCCCATGTTGTGCAAAAAAGCGGTTAGCTCCTTCGGTCCTCCGATCGT
TGTCAGAAGTAAGTTGGCCGCAGTGTTATCACTCATGGTTATGGCAGCACTGCATAATTCTCTTACTGTC
ATGCCATCCGTAAGATGCTTTTCTGTGACTGGTGAGTACTCAACCAAGTCATTCTGAGAATAGTGTATGC
GGCGACCGAGTTGCTCTTGCCCGGCGTCAATACGGGATAATACCGCGCCACATAGCAGAACTTTAAAAGT
GCTCATCATTGGAAAACGTTCTTCGGGGCGAAAACTCTCAAGGATCTTACCGCTGTTGAGATCCAGTTCG
ATGTAACCCACTCGTGCACCCAACTGATCTTCAGCATCTTTTACTTTCACCAGCGTTTCTGGGTGAGCAA
AAACAGGAAGGCAAAATGCCGCAAAAAAGGGAATAAGGGCGACACGGAAATGTTGAATACTCATACTCTT
CCTTTTTCAATATTATTGAAGCATTTATCAGGGTTATTGTCTCATGAGCGGATACATATTTGAATGTATT
TAGAAAAATAAACAAATAGGGGTTCCGCGCACATTTCCCCGAAAAGTGCCACCTGACGTCTAAGAAACCA
TTATTATCATGACATTAACCTATAAAAATAGGCGTATCACGAGGCCCTTTCGTCTCGCGCGTTTCGGTGA
TGACGGTGAAAACCTCTGACACATGCAGCTCCCGGAGACGGTCACAGCTTGTCTGTAAGCGGATGCCGGG
AGCAGACAAGCCCGTCAGGGCGCGTCAGCGGGTGTTGGCGGGTGTCGGGGCTGGCTTAACTATGCGGCAT
CAGAGCAGATTGTACTGAGAGTGCACCATATGCGGTGTGAAATACCGCACAGATGCGTAAGGAGAAAATA
CCGCATCAGGCGCCATTCGCCATTCAGGCTGCGCAACTGTTGGGAAGGGCGATCGGTGCGGGCCTCTTCG
CTATTACGCCAGCTGGCGAAAGGGGGATGTGCTGCAAGGCGATTAAGTTGGGTAACGCCAGGGTTTTCCC
AGTCACGACGTTGTAAAACGACGGCCAGTGCCAAGTTGGGATCTTTGCATTGGCCCACGGCTCTCAGGAT
GGGGATGCTCCCCTTCAGCACCCGGTTCCCCTTGGAAACTGATGGTCCTGGCTCTGTGGCATGGCAGTGG
CACTGTGAGGAGCCCCCTACCAGCAGCACACAGTGGGGTTGGCACTGCCACGCTCCGGATGCCGCGCTCT
GATCCAACCCCATAATCAAGGGAACCCGAATTGCCCCATCATTGCCCCCACCACCCCCATCCTGCCGGGC
CCTCACACCCCACGCTGCCTTCTGGTGACATTCCCCAGCCCAAACCCACGGCTTCATGGCTACCGCGGGG
CATTTCCCATTGCCGCCCCATTATCAGCTCTGCACACCTCCCGCTGTACCCATGCCTCGTGGCTGCCCTT
CTTTGACGTATAATCTTCTAATTAATACCCGGCCTTGTCAAAGTGGAGCACAAACGTTAATTAATTCCCC
AGCAGGCAGGTAATTAACAGTGTGACTCCCTTTTTGCTGCGAGTGGGGCTGATACAGAGAGATGTGGCAC
TATGGAGCCCACGGGGTCCTGGCACTGGGTGCCCACGGAGGTCCCCATGTGCTGCAGTGTCACCGCCTCC
GAGGAGACAGTATTGTCCCTGCGGTGTCCCTGCAGCTCAGCTCTGTCCACAGGGCCACCTCCAGTTTGGA
GGGGACACAATGCAGCCCCGATGCAACCCATCCTCGCAGCATCCCAGGGACAAAGACCCCACTGCAAGAC
CGCACACAGGGCTGGGTCCCGCTCCCCTAATATCTACAGTGCTTCTTGCATGGCCCCTTAATCAATGCAG
TTAATCAGCATGCGCTCATGCACCGCTCTGGAGCTGCAAAGCCCCTCGCAGCGCTGCTCACCAACACCGC
GCACCGCCCCGGCCCAGCCTGCAGCACGCGCTGCAAACAGGAAAGAAACAAAATATTGCCCAAATGTAGG
CAAAGGCATTCGGCTGCCTTGACCTCCGCCGGGCCGGGCCCTGCCTGACTCAGCTCCTTACTCAGCGCTC
GCTTCCTCCCTCCGGCTGCCACCGCCGCAGCGCACACCCTGACAAAGAGTGGCCCTTAACGGGCTCTGAG
GTGCACCCAGCAGTGCACTCAGCAGTCCAAGGGCCGGCCTGGAGGTTTGCACCGCTACGTGCTGACATTA
GCATTGAACTTGGCCCTGGGTAGTGCTGCAGGCCGGGCGGGGTGGGTGTAGAGAGTGCAGCGCGCGTTGC
ACCCGGTGCCCCTTCCCCTCCCTTGCATCCCAGCAGGCTGCACCCCAGCACCAGGCCCGTGCATGCATGC
TCCTGGTGTTATTGCAGCCTGGTGCATGCATGCGTCTTGATGGTGCAGCGCTGTGCATGCATCCTCCTTG
GTGTGTAGCAGTCTAGTGCATGCATACCCCTCGGTGTTATTGCTGCTCTGTGCACGCACGCTCATTGTAT
CACTTCATCCCAGTGCATGCACTCACACTGGAGCGATTGCTGCTCGGTGCACGCACACTCATTGTATCAC
TGCAGCTCAGTGGCTGCACGCACACCGGTGTTATTGCTGCTCGGTGCGTGCATGCACATCAGTGTCGCTG
CAGCTCAGTGCATGCACGCTCATTGCCCATCGCTATCCCTGCCTCTCCTGCTGGCGCTCCCCGGGAGGTG
ACTTCAAGGGGACCGCAGGACCACCTCGGGGGTGGGGGGAGGGCTGCACACGCGGACCCCGCTCCCCCTC
CCCAACAAAGCACTGTGGAATCAAAAAGGGGGGAGGGGGGATGGAGGGGCGCGTCACACCCCCGCCCCAC
ACCCTCACCTCGAGGTGAGCCCCACGTTCTGCTTCACTCTCCCCATCTC
